Addgene plasmid #157047: pD649-HAsp-NOTCH2(Trunc1)-Fc(DAPA)-AviTag-6xHis
Purpose: Mammalian expression of cell-surface protein partial extracellular domain fused to Fc(DAPA)-Avi-6xHis. Protein is secreted from cells.
Depositing lab: Chris Garcia. Depositing organization: Stanford University. Publication: A Human IgSF Cell-Surface Interactome Reveals a Complex Network of Protein-Protein Interactions. Wojtowicz WM, Vielmetter J, Fernandes RA, Siepe DH, Eastman CL, Chisholm GB, Cox S, Klock H, Anderson PW, Rue SM, Miller JJ, Glaser SM, Bragstad ML, Vance J, Lam AW, Lesley SA, Zinn K, Garcia KC. Cell. 2020 Aug 20;182(4):1027-1043.e17. doi: 10.1016/j.cell.2020.07.025. PubMed 32822567.
Backbone
  Vector backbone: pD649
  Backbone size w/o insert (bp): 6106
  Vector type: Mammalian Expression
Growth in bacteria
  Bacterial resistance: Ampicillin, 100 μg/mL
  Growth temperature: 37°C
  Growth strain: DH5alpha
  Copy number: High Copy
Gene/Insert
  Gene/Insert name: NOTCH2 (alt name: NOTC2)
  Species: H. sapiens (human)
  Insert size (bp): 4956
  Mutation: Fc region of human IgG contains D265A and P329A mutations (DAPA)
  Entrez Gene: NOTCH2 (a.k.a. AGS2, HJCYS, hN2)
  Promoter: CMV/SP6
  Tag / fusion protein: Fc(DAPA)-AviTag-6xHis (C terminal on backbone)
  Cloning method: Restriction Enzyme; 5′ cloning site GCGGCCGC (not destroyed); 3′ cloning site GGCGCGCC (not destroyed)
  Sequencing primers: 5′ ATTTAGGTGACACTATAG; 3′ CACGTACCAGTTGAACTTCACC
Resource information
  A portion of this plasmid was derived from a plasmid made by: synthesis by ThermoFisher
Terms and licenses: Academic/Nonprofit Terms; Industry Terms: Not Available to Industry
Depositor comments: Some plasmids in this collection may have an IS4-like element ISVsa5 family transposase upstream of the CMV promoter.
How to cite: pD649-HAsp-NOTCH2(Trunc1)-Fc(DAPA)-AviTag-6xHis was a gift from Chris Garcia (Addgene plasmid # 157047 ; http://n2t.net/addgene:157047 ; RRID:Addgene_157047)
