[The description below was written by a language model from this plasmid's Addgene catalogue record and pLannotate feature annotations shown in this document.]
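Description:
pD649-HAsp-NOTCH2(Trunc1)-Fc(DAPA)-AviTag-6xHis is a mammalian expression plasmid of about 11 kb, built on the pD649 backbone, for producing a secreted, soluble form of part of the human NOTCH2 extracellular domain. It is maintained in E. coli as a high-copy plasmid through a ColE1/pUC-type origin and selected with ampicillin via the β-lactamase gene. The feature table also shows an SV40 early promoter/EM7 promoter unit driving a puromycin N-acetyltransferase coding sequence with an SV40 poly(A) signal, which would allow puromycin selection in mammalian cells, although the catalogue entry does not mention this use. Short annotated fragments of f1 ori, ble, KanR, lacZα and the lac operator appear to be backbone remnants.

The expression cassette uses the CMV enhancer and immediate-early promoter followed by a CMV intron A fragment. An SP6 promoter lies just upstream of the open reading frame and serves as a sequencing primer site. The name indicates an "HAsp" secretion leader, while the automated annotation labels a short segment at this position as an immunoglobulin heavy-chain signal sequence fragment. The record does not resolve this difference. The truncated NOTCH2 ectodomain insert (about 5 kb, cloned between retained NotI and AscI sites) is fused in frame to a human IgG1 Fc carrying the D265A and P329A (DAPA) substitutions, which are generally used to reduce Fc effector binding. The Fc is followed by an AviTag for site-specific biotinylation and a 6xHis tag for metal-affinity purification, and the cassette ends with a bGH poly(A) signal. The Fc dimerises the ectodomain. The plasmid belongs to a collection made for screening extracellular protein–protein interactions among human cell-surface proteins. The depositor notes that some plasmids in the collection may carry a transposase insertion upstream of the CMV promoter, but none is annotated here.
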