Features (pLannotate 1.2.2; 21 found; start..end, strand, type, name):
     77..380     +  enhancer       CMV enhancer: human cytomegalovirus immediate early enhancer
    381..584     +  promoter       CMV promoter: human cytomegalovirus (CMV) immediate early promoter
    720..763     +  intron         CMV intron (fragment): modified intron A from human cytomegalovirus
    815..833     +  promoter       SP6 promoter: promoter for bacteriophage SP6 RNA polymerase
    837..874     +  CDS            IgH signal sequence (fragment): signal sequence from the mouse immunoglobulin heavy chain variable region
    959..5938    +  CDS            NOTCH2 (fragment): NOTC2_HUMAN - Experimental evidence at protein level: Swiss-Prot protein existence level 1. Functions as a receptor for membrane-bound ligands Jagged-1 (JAG1), Jagged-2 (JAG2) and Delta-1 (DLL1) to regulate cell-fate determination. Upon ligand activation through the released notch intracellular domain (NICD) it forms a transcriptional activator complex with RBPJ/RBPSUH and activates genes of the enhancer of split locus (PubMed:21378985, PubMed:21378989). Affects the implementation of differentiation, proliferation and apoptotic programs (By similarity). Involved in bone remodeling and homeosta
   5954..6631    +  CDS            IGHG1 (fragment): IGHG1_HUMAN - Experimental evidence at protein level: Swiss-Prot protein existence level 1. Constant region of immunoglobulin heavy chains. Immunoglobulins, also known as antibodies, are membrane-bound or secreted glycoproteins produced by B lymphocytes. In the recognition phase of humoral immunity, the membrane-bound immunoglobulins serve as receptors which, upon binding of a specific antigen, trigger the clonal expansion and differentiation of B lymphocytes into immunoglobulins- secreting plasma cells. Secreted immunoglobulins mediate the effector phase of humoral immunity, which results in
   6846..6957    +  polyA_signal   bGH poly(A) signal: bovine growth hormone polyadenylation signal
   6958..7066    +  rep_origin     f1 ori (fragment): f1 bacteriophage origin of replication; arrow indicates direction of (+) strand synthesis
   7080..7409    +  promoter       SV40 promoter: SV40 enhancer and early promoter
   7457..7504    +  promoter       EM7 promoter: synthetic bacterial promoter&nbsp
   7523..8122    +  CDS            PuroR (fragment): puromycin N-acetyltransferase; pac from Streptomyces; confers resistance to puromycin
   8132..8257    +  CDS            ble (fragment): BLE_KLEPN - Experimental evidence at protein level: Swiss-Prot protein existence level 1. Binding protein with a strong affinity to the bleomycin family of antibiotics. Binds to CL990; an antimitotic-antibiotic compound. From Klebsiella pneumoniae.
   8252..8373    +  polyA_signal   SV40 poly(A) signal: SV40 polyadenylation signal
   8426..9286    -  CDS            AmpR: β-lactamase; bla; confers resistance to ampicillin, carbenicillin, and related antibiotics
   9289..9385    -  promoter       AmpR promoter (fragment): bla
   9415..9439    -  CDS            KanR (fragment): aminoglycoside phosphotransferase; aph(3')-Ia; confers resistance to kanamycin
   9550..10138   +  rep_origin     ori: high-copy-number ColE1/pMB1/pBR322/pUC origin of replication
  10363..10380   +  terminator     rrnB T2 terminator (fragment): transcription terminator T2 from the E. coli rrnB gene
  10405..10424   -  CDS            lacZα (fragment): LacZα fragment of β-galactosidase; lacZ fragment
  10878..10898   +  protein_bind   lac operator (fragment): The lac repressor binds to the lac operator to inhibit transcription in E. coli. This inhibition can be relieved by adding lactose or isopropyl-β-D-thiogalactopyranoside (IPTG). lac repressor encoded by lacI
>Addgene plasmid #157047 | pD649-HAsp-NOTCH2(Trunc1)-Fc(DAPA)-AviTag-6xHis | addgene full sequence | sequence record 405781 | Addgene NGS Result
GGCATTGATTATTGACTAGTTATTAATAGTAATCAATTACGGGGTCATTAGTTCATAGCCCATATATGGA
GTTCCGCGTTACATAACTTACGGTAAATGGCCCGCCTGGCTGACCGCCCAACGACCCCCGCCCATTGACG
TCAATAATGACGTATGTTCCCATAGTAACGCCAATAGGGACTTTCCATTGACGTCAATGGGTGGAGTATT
TACGGTAAACTGCCCACTTGGCAGTACATCAAGTGTATCATATGCCAAGTACGCCCCCTATTGACGTCAA
TGACGGTAAATGGCCCGCCTGGCATTATGCCCAGTACATGACCTTATGGGACTTTCCTACTTGGCAGTAC
ATCTACGTATTAGTCATCGCTATTACCATGGTGATGCGGTTTTGGCAGTACATCAATGGGCGTGGATAGC
GGTTTGACTCACGGGGATTTCCAAGTCTCCACCCCATTGACGTCAATGGGAGTTTGTTTTGGCACCAAAA
TCAACGGGACTTTCCAAAATGTCGTAACAACTCCGCCCCATTGACGCAAATGGGCGGTAGGCGTGTACGG
TGGGAGGTCTATATAAGCAGAGCTCGTTTAGTGAACCGTCAGATCGCCTGGAGACGCCATCCACGCTGTT
TTGACCTCCATAGAAGACACCGGGACCGATCCAGCCTCCGCGGCCGGGAACGGTGCATTGGAACGCGGAT
TCCCCGTGCCAAGAGTGACGTAAGTACCGCCTATAGAGTCTATAGGCCCACCCCCTTGGCTTCGTTAGAA
CGCGGCTACAATTAATACATAACCTTATGTATCATACACATACGATTTAGGTGACACTATAGAATAACAT
CCACTTTGCCTTTCTCTCCACAGGTGTCCACTCCCAGGTCCAACTGCACCTCGGTTCTATCGAAAACGCG
CCTGCTAGCGCCACCATGAAGACCATCATTGCCCTGAGCTACATCTTCTGCCTGGTGTTCGCTGCGGCCG
CCTTGCAGTGTAGAGATGGCTACGAGCCCTGCGTGAACGAAGGGATGTGCGTGACCTATCACAACGGCAC
CGGCTACTGCAAGTGCCCTGAGGGCTTTCTGGGCGAGTACTGCCAGCACAGAGATCCCTGCGAGAAGAAC
AGATGCCAGAACGGCGGAACATGTGTGGCCCAGGCTATGCTGGGCAAAGCCACATGTAGATGCGCCAGCG
GCTTTACCGGCGAGGATTGCCAGTACAGCACCAGCCATCCTTGCTTCGTGTCCAGACCTTGCCTGAATGG
CGGCACCTGTCACATGCTGAGCAGAGACACCTACGAGTGTACCTGCCAAGTGGGCTTCACCGGCAAAGAA
TGCCAGTGGACCGATGCCTGCCTGTCTCACCCTTGTGCCAATGGCAGCACATGCACCACCGTGGCCAATC
AGTTCAGCTGCAAGTGTCTGACCGGCTTCACAGGCCAGAAATGCGAGACAGACGTGAACGAGTGCGACAT
CCCTGGACACTGTCAGCATGGCGGAACCTGCCTGAATCTGCCTGGCAGCTATCAGTGTCAGTGCCCACAG
GGATTCACCGGCCAGTACTGTGATAGCCTGTACGTGCCCTGCGCTCCCTCTCCTTGTGTTAACGGTGGCA
CCTGTAGACAGACCGGCGACTTCACCTTCGAGTGCAATTGCCTGCCAGGCTTCGAGGGCTCTACCTGCGA
GAGAAACATCGACGACTGCCCCAACCACAGGTGTCAAAATGGCGGAGTGTGTGTGGACGGCGTGAACACC
TACAACTGCAGATGTCCTCCTCAGTGGACAGGCCAGTTCTGCACCGAGGATGTGGATGAGTGCCTGCTGC
AGCCTAACGCTTGTCAGAATGGTGGCACATGCGCCAACAGAAATGGCGGCTATGGCTGCGTGTGTGTGAA
TGGATGGTCCGGCGACGACTGTAGCGAGAACATCGATGATTGCGCCTTCGCCAGCTGTACCCCTGGCAGC
ACCTGTATCGATAGAGTGGCCAGCTTCTCCTGCATGTGCCCAGAAGGCAAAGCCGGACTGCTGTGTCATC
TGGATGACGCCTGCATCAGCAACCCATGTCACAAAGGCGCCCTGTGCGACACCAATCCTCTGAATGGCCA
GTACATCTGCACCTGTCCTCAGGGCTATAAGGGCGCCGACTGTACAGAGGACGTGGACGAATGTGCCATG
GCCAACAGCAATCCTTGCGAGCACGCCGGCAAATGTGTGAACACAGATGGCGCCTTCCACTGCGAGTGCC
TGAAAGGATATGCCGGACCTAGATGCGAGATGGACATCAACGAGTGCCACAGCGACCCCTGCCAGAATGA
TGCCACCTGTCTGGACAAGATCGGCGGCTTCACTTGCCTGTGCATGCCTGGCTTTAAGGGCGTGCACTGC
GAGCTGGAAATCAATGAATGTCAAAGCAACCCCTGCGTCAACAACGGCCAGTGCGTGGACAAAGTGAACA
GATTCCAGTGCCTGTGTCCTCCTGGCTTCACTGGCCCAGTGTGCCAGATCGACATTGACGATTGCAGCAG
CACCCCTTGTCTGAACGGCGCCAAGTGCATCGATCACCCTAACGGCTATGAGTGCCAGTGCGCTACAGGC
TTTACAGGCGTGCTGTGCGAAGAGAATATCGACAACTGCGACCCCGATCCTTGCCACCACGGACAGTGTC
AGGACGGCATCGACAGCTACACATGCATCTGCAATCCTGGCTACATGGGAGCCATCTGCAGCGACCAGAT
CGATGAGTGCTACAGCAGCCCATGCCTGAACGACGGCAGATGTATCGACCTGGTCAACGGCTACCAGTGC
AACTGTCAGCCTGGAACCAGCGGAGTGAACTGCGAGATCAACTTCGACGATTGTGCCAGCAATCCCTGCA
TCCACGGCATCTGCATGGATGGCATCAACAGATACAGCTGTGTGTGCAGCCCCGGGTTTACCGGCCAGAG
ATGCAACATTGATATCGACGAGTGCGCCTCCAATCCATGCCGGAAGGGCGCTACATGCATCAATGGCGTG
AACGGCTTCCGGTGTATCTGCCCTGAAGGACCTCACCATCCTAGCTGCTACAGCCAAGTGAACGAATGCC
TGAGCAACCCTTGTATCCACGGAAACTGTACAGGCGGCCTGAGCGGCTACAAATGTCTGTGTGATGCCGG
CTGGGTCGGAATCAACTGCGAGGTGGACAAGAATGAGTGTCTGTCTAATCCCTGCCAAAACGGTGGAACT
TGCGACAACCTCGTGAATGGCTACAGATGTACCTGCAAGAAGGGATTCAAGGGGTACAACTGCCAAGTCA
ACATAGATGAGTGCGCTTCTAACCCCTGTCTCAACCAGGGCACCTGTTTCGACGACATCAGCGGCTATAC
CTGCCACTGCGTGCTGCCTTACACCGGCAAGAACTGTCAGACAGTGCTGGCCCCTTGCAGCCCTAATCCT
TGTGAAAACGCCGCCGTGTGCAAAGAGAGCCCCAACTTCGAGTCTTACACATGCCTGTGCGCCCCTGGAT
GGCAGGGACAGAGATGTACCATCGATATTGATGAGTGTATCAGCAAGCCTTGCATGAATCACGGCCTGTG
CCACAACACCCAGGGCTCCTATATGTGCGAGTGTCCACCAGGCTTTAGCGGCATGGACTGCGAGGAAGAT
ATTGACGACTGTCTGGCTAACCCATGCCAGAATGGCGGCTCTTGTATGGACGGGGTCAACACTTTTAGCT
GTCTGTGTCTGCCTGGGTTCACCGGGGATAAGTGCCAGACCGATATGAATGAATGCCTCAGCGAGCCCTG
TAAAAACGGCGGGACCTGCAGCGATTACGTGAACTCTTACACCTGTAAATGCCAGGCCGGCTTCGACGGG
GTGCACTGTGAAAACAATATCAATGAGTGCACCGAGTCCAGCTGCTTCAACGGCGGCACTTGCGTGGACG
GCATTAACAGCTTTTCTTGTCTGTGCCCCGTGGGCTTTACTGGCAGCTTCTGTCTGCACGAGATTAACGA
GTGCAGCTCTCACCCATGTCTGAATGAGGGAACCTGTGTGGATGGCCTGGGCACCTACAGATGCTCTTGT
CCTCTGGGATACACAGGGAAGAATTGCCAGACACTGGTCAACCTGTGTAGCAGAAGCCCTTGCAAGAACA
AGGGCACATGTGTGCAGAAGAAAGCCGAGAGCCAGTGTCTCTGTCCTTCTGGATGGGCTGGCGCCTACTG
TGATGTGCCCAATGTGTCTTGTGATATCGCCGCCAGTAGACGGGGAGTGCTGGTGGAACATCTGTGTCAG
CACAGCGGCGTGTGCATCAACGCCGGAAATACCCACTACTGCCAGTGTCCACTGGGCTATACCGGCTCCT
ATTGCGAGGAACAGCTGGACGAGTGTGCAAGTAACCCTTGTCAGCACGGGGCCACCTGTTCTGACTTCAT
CGGAGGATACAGATGCGAGTGCGTGCCAGGATATCAGGGCGTGAACTGTGAATACGAAGTTGACGAGTGT
CAGAACCAGCCTTGCCAAAATGGCGGGACATGCATCGACCTCGTGAACCACTTCAAGTGCAGCTGCCCTC
CTGGCACAAGAGGCCTGCTCTGTGAAGAAAACATTGATGACTGTGCCAGAGGACCCCACTGTCTCAATGG
CGGCCAGTGTATGGATCGGATTGGCGGCTACTCCTGTAGATGTCTGCCAGGATTTGCCGGGGAGAGATGC
GAGGGCGACATTAACGAATGTCTCAGTAACCCCTGCAGCAGCGAGGGCAGCCTGGATTGCATCCAGCTGA
CCAACGACTACCTGTGCGTGTGCAGATCCGCCTTTACCGGAAGGCACTGCGAAACCTTCGTGGACGTGTG
CCCTCAGATGCCTTGTCTTAATGGCGGAACTTGCGCCGTGGCCAGCAACATGCCTGATGGCTTTATCTGT
CGCTGCCCACCTGGATTTTCCGGCGCTAGATGTCAATCCTCCTGCGGACAAGTGAAGTGCAGAAAGGGCG
AGCAGTGCGTGCACACAGCCAGCGGACCAAGATGCTTCTGCCCATCTCCTAGAGATTGCGAGAGCGGCTG
TGCTTCTAGTCCCTGTCAACACGGCGGAAGCTGTCACCCTCAGAGACAGCCACCTTACTACAGCTGTCAG
TGCGCCCCACCTTTTAGCGGCTCCAGATGCGAACTGTACACAGCCCCTCCAAGCACACCTCCTGCCACAT
GTCTGTCCCAGTATTGCGCCGACAAGGCAAGAGATGGCGTGTGCGACGAGGCCTGTAATTCTCACGCATG
TCAATGGGATGGCGGCGACTGCAGCCTGACCATGGAAAATCCTTGGGCCAACTGCAGCTCCCCTCTGCCT
TGCTGGGACTACATCAACAACCAGTGCGACGAACTGTGCAACACCGTGGAATGCCTGTTCGACAATTTCG
AGTGCCAGGGCAACTCCAAGACCTGCAAATACGACAAGTACTGCGCCGATCACTTCAAGGACAACCACTG
CGATCAGGGCTGTAACAGCGAGGAATGTGGCTGGGATGGACTGGATTGTGCTGCCGACCAGCCTGAAAAT
CTGGCCGAGGGAACACTCGTGATCGTGGTGCTGATGCCTCCTGAACAGCTGCTCCAGGACGCCAGATCTT
TTCTGAGAGCACTGGGCACCCTGCTGCACACCAACCTGAGAATCAAGAGAGACTCCCAGGGCGAGCTGAT
GGTGTACCCCTACTATGGCGAGAAGTCCGCCGCCATGAAGAAACAGCGGATGACCAGAAGATCTCTGCCC
GGCGAGCAAGAGCAAGAGGTGGCCGGAAGCAAGGTGTTCCTGGAAATCGACAACCGGCAGTGTGTCCAGG
ACTCCGACCACTGCTTCAAGAACACTGATGCCGCTGCCGCTCTGCTGGCCTCTCATGCTATTCAGGGCAC
ACTGAGCTACCCTCTGGTGTCTGTGGTGTCCGAGAGCCTGACACCTGAGAGAACCCAAGGCGCGCCGGGC
GGCGACAAGACCCACACCTGCCCCCCCTGCCCAGCTCCAGAACTGCTGGGAGGGCCTTCCGTGTTCCTGT
TCCCCCCCAAGCCCAAGGACACCCTGATGATCAGCAGGACCCCCGAGGTGACCTGCGTGGTGGTGGCCGT
GTCCCACGAGGACCCAGAGGTGAAGTTCAACTGGTACGTGGACGGCGTGGAGGTGCACAACGCCAAGACC
AAGCCCAGAGAGGAGCAGTACAACAGCACCTACAGGGTGGTGTCCGTGCTGACCGTGCTGCACCAGGACT
GGCTGAACGGCAAAGAATACAAGTGCAAAGTCTCCAACAAGGCCCTGGCTGCCCCAATCGAAAAGACAAT
CAGCAAGGCCAAGGGCCAGCCACGGGAGCCCCAGGTGTACACCCTGCCCCCCAGCCGGGAGGAGATGACC
AAGAACCAGGTGTCCCTGACCTGTCTGGTGAAGGGCTTCTACCCCAGCGATATCGCCGTGGAGTGGGAGA
GCAACGGCCAGCCCGAGAACAACTACAAGACCACCCCCCCAGTGCTGGACAGCGACGGCAGCTTCTTCCT
GTACAGCAAGCTGACCGTGGACAAGTCCAGGTGGCAGCAGGGCAACGTGTTCAGCTGCAGCGTGATGCAC
GAGGCCCTGCACAACCACTACACCCAGAAGTCCCTGAGCCTGAGCCCCGGCGGCAGCGGTCTTAATGATA
TTTTCGAGGCTCAGAAGATTGAGTGGCATGAACACCACCACCATCACCACTAAGGCCGGCCTGTAGTCAC
TGGCACAACGCGTTACCCGGTAAGCCAATCGGGTATACACGGTCGTCATACTGCAGACAGGGTTCTTCTA
CTTTGCAAGATAGTCTTGAGTAGTAAAATAAATAGATAGAGAAAATCAGCCTCGACTGTGCCTTCTAGTT
GCCAGCCATCTGTTGTTTGCCCCTCCCCCGTGCCTTCCTTGACCCTGGAAGGTGCCACTCCCACTGTCCT
TTCCTAATAAAATGAGGAAATTGCATCACAACACTCAACCCTATCTCGGTCTATTCTTTTGATTTATAAG
GGATTTTGCCGATTTCGGCCTATTGGTTAAAAAATGAGCTGATTTAACAAAAATTTAACGCGAATTAATT
CTGTGGAATGTGTGTCAGTTAGGGTGTGGAAAGTCCCCAGGCTCCCCAGCAGGCAGAAGTATGCAAAGCA
TGCATCTCAATTAGTCAGCAACCAGGTGTGGAAAGTCCCCAGGCTCCCCAGCAGGCAGAAGTATGCAAAG
CATGCATCTCAATTAGTCAGCAACCATAGTCCCGCCCCTAACTCCGCCCATCCCGCCCCTAACTCCGCCC
AGTTCCGCCCATTCTCCGCCCCATGGCTGACTAATTTTTTTTATTTATGCAGAGGCCGAGGCCGCCTCTG
CCTCTGAGCTATTCCAGAAGTAGTGAGGAGGCTTTTTTGGAGGCCTAGGCTTTTGCAAAAAGCTCCCGGG
AGCTTGTATATCCATTTTCGGATCTGATCAGCACGTGTTGACAATTAATCATCGGCATAGTATATCGGCA
TAGTATAATACGACAAGGTGAGGAACTAAACCATGACCGAGTACAAGCCCACGGTGCGCCTCGCCACCCG
CGACGACGTCCCCAGGGCCGTACGCACCCTCGCCGCCGCGTTCGCCGACTACCCCGCCACGCGCCACACC
GTCGATCCGGACCGCCACATCGAGCGGGTCACCGAGCTGCAAGAACTCTTCCTCACGCGCGTCGGGCTCG
ACATCGGCAAGGTGTGGGTCGCGGACGACGGCGCCGCGGTGGCGGTCTGGACCACGCCGGAGAGCGTCGA
AGCGGGGGCGGTGTTCGCCGAGATCGGCCCGCGCATGGCCGAGTTGAGCGGTTCCCGGCTGGCCGCGCAG
CAACAGATGGAAGGCCTCCTGGCGCCGCACCGGCCCAAGGAGCCCGCGTGGTTCCTGGCCACCGTCGGCG
TCTCGCCCGACCACCAGGGCAAGGGTCTGGGCAGCGCCGTCGTGCTCCCCGGAGTGGAGGCGGCCGAGCG
CGCCGGGGTGCCCGCCTTCCTGGAGACATCCGCGCCCCGCAACCTCCCCTTCTACGAGCGGCTCGGCTTC
ACCGTCACCGCCGACGTCGAGGTGCCCGAAGGACCGCGCACCTGGTGCATGACCCGCAAGCCCGGTGCCT
GACACGTGCTACGAGATTTCGATTCCACCGCCGCCTTCTATGAAAGGTTGGGCTTCGGAATCGTTTTCCG
GGACGCCGGCTGGATGATCCTCCAGCGCGGGGATCTCATGCTGGAGTTCTTCGCCCACCCCAACTTGTTT
ATTGCAGCTTATAATGGTTACAAATAAAGCAATAGCATCACAAATTTCACAAATAAAGCATTTTTTTCAC
TGCATTCTAGTTGTGGTTTGTCCAAACTCATCAATGTATCTTATCATGTCTGTATACCGTCGACCTCTAG
CTAGAGCTTGGCGTAATCATGGTCATTACCAATGCTTAATCAGTGAGGCACCTATCTCAGCGATCTGTCT
ATTTCGTTCATCCATAGTTGCCTGACTCCCCGTCGTGTAGATAACTACGATACGGGAGGGCTTACCATCT
GGCCCCAGCGCTGCGATGATACCGCGAGAACCACGCTCACCGGCTCCGGATTTATCAGCAATAAACCAGC
CAGCCGGAAGGGCCGAGCGCAGAAGTGGTCCTGCAACTTTATCCGCCTCCATCCAGTCTATTAATTGTTG
CCGGGAAGCTAGAGTAAGTAGTTCGCCAGTTAATAGTTTGCGCAACGTTGTTGCCATCGCTACAGGCATC
GTGGTGTCACGCTCGTCGTTTGGTATGGCTTCATTCAGCTCCGGTTCCCAACGATCAAGGCGAGTTACAT
GATCCCCCATGTTGTGCAAAAAAGCGGTTAGCTCCTTCGGTCCTCCGATCGTTGTCAGAAGTAAGTTGGC
CGCAGTGTTATCACTCATGGTTATGGCAGCACTGCATAATTCTCTTACTGTCATGCCATCCGTAAGATGC
TTTTCTGTGACTGGTGAGTACTCAACCAAGTCATTCTGAGAATAGTGTATGCGGCGACCGAGTTGCTCTT
GCCCGGCGTCAATACGGGATAATACCGCGCCACATAGCAGAACTTTAAAAGTGCTCATCATTGGAAAACG
TTCTTCGGGGCGAAAACTCTCAAGGATCTTACCGCTGTTGAGATCCAGTTCGATGTAACCCACTCGTGCA
CCCAACTGATCTTCAGCATCTTTTACTTTCACCAGCGTTTCTGGGTGAGCAAAAACAGGAAGGCAAAATG
CCGCAAAAAAGGGAATAAGGGCGACACGGAAATGTTGAATACTCATATTCTTCCTTTTTCAATATTATTG
AAGCATTTATCAGGGTTATTGTCTCATGAGCGGATACATATTTGAATGTATTTAGAAAAATAAACAAATA
GGGGTCAGTGTTACAACCAATTAACCAATTCTGAACATTATCGCGAGCCCATTTATACCTGAATATGGCT
CATAACACCCCTTGCTCATGACCAAAATCCCTTAACGTGAGTTACGCGCGCGTCGTTCCACTGAGCGTCA
GACCCCGTAGAAAAGATCAAAGGATCTTCTTGAGATCCTTTTTTTCTGCGCGTAATCTGCTGCTTGCAAA
CAAAAAAACCACCGCTACCAGCGGTGGTTTGTTTGCCGGATCAAGAGCTACCAACTCTTTTTCCGAAGGT
AACTGGCTTCAGCAGAGCGCAGATACCAAATACTGTTCTTCTAGTGTAGCCGTAGTTAGCCCACCACTTC
AAGAACTCTGTAGCACCGCCTACATACCTCGCTCTGCTAATCCTGTTACCAGTGGCTGCTGCCAGTGGCG
ATAAGTCGTGTCTTACCGGGTTGGACTCAAGACGATAGTTACCGGATAAGGCGCAGCGGTCGGGCTGAAC
GGGGGGTTCGTGCACACAGCCCAGCTTGGAGCGAACGACCTACACCGAACTGAGATACCTACAGCGTGAG
CTATGAGAAAGCGCCACGCTTCCCGAAGGGAGAAAGGCGGACAGGTATCCGGTAAGCGGCAGGGTCGGAA
CAGGAGAGCGCACGAGGGAGCTTCCAGGGGGAAACGCCTGGTATCTTTATAGTCCTGTCGGGTTTCGCCA
CCTCTGACTTGAGCGTCGATTTTTGTGATGCTCGTCAGGGGGGCGGAGCCTATGGAAAAACGCCAGCAAC
GCGGCCTTTTTACGGTTCCTGGCCTTTTGCTGGCCTTTTGCTCACATGTTCTTTCCTGCGTTATCCCCTG
ATTCTGTGGATAACCGTATTACCGCCTTTGAGTGAGCTGATACCGCTCGCCGCAGCCGAACGACCGAGCG
CAGCGAGTCAGTGAGCGAGGAAGCGGAAGGCGAGAGTAGGGAACTGCCAGGCATCAAACTAAGCAGAAGG
CCCCTGACGGATGGCCTTTTTGCGTTTCTACAAACTCTTTCTGTGTTGTAAAACGACGGCCAGTCTTAAG
CTCGGGCCCCCTGGGCGGTTCTGATAACGAGTAATCGTTAATCCGCAAATAACGTAAAAACCCGCTTCGG
CGGGTTTTTTTATGGGGGGAGTTTAGGGAAAGAGCATTTGTCAGAATATTTAAGGGCGCCTGTCACTTTG
CTTGATATATGAGAATTATTTAACCTTATAAATGAGAAAAAAGCAACGCACTTTAAATAAGATACGTTGC
TTTTTCGATTGATGAACACCTATAATTAAACTATTCATCTATTATTTATGATTTTTTGTATATACAATAT
TTCTAGTTTGTTAAAGAGAATTAAGAAAATAAATCTCGAAAATAATAAAGGGAAAATCAGTTTTTGATAT
CAAAATTATACATGTCAACGATAATACAAAATATAATACAAACTATAAGATGTTATCAGTATTTATTATC
ATTTAGAATAAATTTTGTGTCGCCCTTAATTGTGAGCGGATAACAATTACGAGCTTCATGCACAGTGGCG
TTGACTCAATATTGGCCATTAGCCATATTATTCATTGGTTATATAGCATAAATCAATATTGGCTATTGGC
CATTGCATACGTTGTATCTATATCATAATATGTACATTTATATTGGCTCATGTCCAATATGACCGCCATG
TT
