>Addgene plasmid #157047 | pD649-HAsp-NOTCH2(Trunc1)-Fc(DAPA)-AviTag-6xHis | depositor partial sequence | sequence record 303204 | insert (extracellular domain truncation)
TTGCAGTGTAGAGATGGCTACGAGCCCTGCGTGAACGAAGGGATGTGCGTGACCTATCACAACGGCACCG
GCTACTGCAAGTGCCCTGAGGGCTTTCTGGGCGAGTACTGCCAGCACAGAGATCCCTGCGAGAAGAACAG
ATGCCAGAACGGCGGAACATGTGTGGCCCAGGCTATGCTGGGCAAAGCCACATGTAGATGCGCCAGCGGC
TTTACCGGCGAGGATTGCCAGTACAGCACCAGCCATCCTTGCTTCGTGTCCAGACCTTGCCTGAATGGCG
GCACCTGTCACATGCTGAGCAGAGACACCTACGAGTGTACCTGCCAAGTGGGCTTCACCGGCAAAGAATG
CCAGTGGACCGATGCCTGCCTGTCTCACCCTTGTGCCAATGGCAGCACATGCACCACCGTGGCCAATCAG
TTCAGCTGCAAGTGTCTGACCGGCTTCACAGGCCAGAAATGCGAGACAGACGTGAACGAGTGCGACATCC
CTGGACACTGTCAGCATGGCGGAACCTGCCTGAATCTGCCTGGCAGCTATCAGTGTCAGTGCCCACAGGG
ATTCACCGGCCAGTACTGTGATAGCCTGTACGTGCCCTGCGCTCCCTCTCCTTGTGTTAACGGTGGCACC
TGTAGACAGACCGGCGACTTCACCTTCGAGTGCAATTGCCTGCCAGGCTTCGAGGGCTCTACCTGCGAGA
GAAACATCGACGACTGCCCCAACCACAGGTGTCAAAATGGCGGAGTGTGTGTGGACGGCGTGAACACCTA
CAACTGCAGATGTCCTCCTCAGTGGACAGGCCAGTTCTGCACCGAGGATGTGGATGAGTGCCTGCTGCAG
CCTAACGCTTGTCAGAATGGTGGCACATGCGCCAACAGAAATGGCGGCTATGGCTGCGTGTGTGTGAATG
GATGGTCCGGCGACGACTGTAGCGAGAACATCGATGATTGCGCCTTCGCCAGCTGTACCCCTGGCAGCAC
CTGTATCGATAGAGTGGCCAGCTTCTCCTGCATGTGCCCAGAAGGCAAAGCCGGACTGCTGTGTCATCTG
GATGACGCCTGCATCAGCAACCCATGTCACAAAGGCGCCCTGTGCGACACCAATCCTCTGAATGGCCAGT
ACATCTGCACCTGTCCTCAGGGCTATAAGGGCGCCGACTGTACAGAGGACGTGGACGAATGTGCCATGGC
CAACAGCAATCCTTGCGAGCACGCCGGCAAATGTGTGAACACAGATGGCGCCTTCCACTGCGAGTGCCTG
AAAGGATATGCCGGACCTAGATGCGAGATGGACATCAACGAGTGCCACAGCGACCCCTGCCAGAATGATG
CCACCTGTCTGGACAAGATCGGCGGCTTCACTTGCCTGTGCATGCCTGGCTTTAAGGGCGTGCACTGCGA
GCTGGAAATCAATGAATGTCAAAGCAACCCCTGCGTCAACAACGGCCAGTGCGTGGACAAAGTGAACAGA
TTCCAGTGCCTGTGTCCTCCTGGCTTCACTGGCCCAGTGTGCCAGATCGACATTGACGATTGCAGCAGCA
CCCCTTGTCTGAACGGCGCCAAGTGCATCGATCACCCTAACGGCTATGAGTGCCAGTGCGCTACAGGCTT
TACAGGCGTGCTGTGCGAAGAGAATATCGACAACTGCGACCCCGATCCTTGCCACCACGGACAGTGTCAG
GACGGCATCGACAGCTACACATGCATCTGCAATCCTGGCTACATGGGAGCCATCTGCAGCGACCAGATCG
ATGAGTGCTACAGCAGCCCATGCCTGAACGACGGCAGATGTATCGACCTGGTCAACGGCTACCAGTGCAA
CTGTCAGCCTGGAACCAGCGGAGTGAACTGCGAGATCAACTTCGACGATTGTGCCAGCAATCCCTGCATC
CACGGCATCTGCATGGATGGCATCAACAGATACAGCTGTGTGTGCAGCCCCGGGTTTACCGGCCAGAGAT
GCAACATTGATATCGACGAGTGCGCCTCCAATCCATGCCGGAAGGGCGCTACATGCATCAATGGCGTGAA
CGGCTTCCGGTGTATCTGCCCTGAAGGACCTCACCATCCTAGCTGCTACAGCCAAGTGAACGAATGCCTG
AGCAACCCTTGTATCCACGGAAACTGTACAGGCGGCCTGAGCGGCTACAAATGTCTGTGTGATGCCGGCT
GGGTCGGAATCAACTGCGAGGTGGACAAGAATGAGTGTCTGTCTAATCCCTGCCAAAACGGTGGAACTTG
CGACAACCTCGTGAATGGCTACAGATGTACCTGCAAGAAGGGATTCAAGGGGTACAACTGCCAAGTCAAC
ATAGATGAGTGCGCTTCTAACCCCTGTCTCAACCAGGGCACCTGTTTCGACGACATCAGCGGCTATACCT
GCCACTGCGTGCTGCCTTACACCGGCAAGAACTGTCAGACAGTGCTGGCCCCTTGCAGCCCTAATCCTTG
TGAAAACGCCGCCGTGTGCAAAGAGAGCCCCAACTTCGAGTCTTACACATGCCTGTGCGCCCCTGGATGG
CAGGGACAGAGATGTACCATCGATATTGATGAGTGTATCAGCAAGCCTTGCATGAATCACGGCCTGTGCC
ACAACACCCAGGGCTCCTATATGTGCGAGTGTCCACCAGGCTTTAGCGGCATGGACTGCGAGGAAGATAT
TGACGACTGTCTGGCTAACCCATGCCAGAATGGCGGCTCTTGTATGGACGGGGTCAACACTTTTAGCTGT
CTGTGTCTGCCTGGGTTCACCGGGGATAAGTGCCAGACCGATATGAATGAATGCCTCAGCGAGCCCTGTA
AAAACGGCGGGACCTGCAGCGATTACGTGAACTCTTACACCTGTAAATGCCAGGCCGGCTTCGACGGGGT
GCACTGTGAAAACAATATCAATGAGTGCACCGAGTCCAGCTGCTTCAACGGCGGCACTTGCGTGGACGGC
ATTAACAGCTTTTCTTGTCTGTGCCCCGTGGGCTTTACTGGCAGCTTCTGTCTGCACGAGATTAACGAGT
GCAGCTCTCACCCATGTCTGAATGAGGGAACCTGTGTGGATGGCCTGGGCACCTACAGATGCTCTTGTCC
TCTGGGATACACAGGGAAGAATTGCCAGACACTGGTCAACCTGTGTAGCAGAAGCCCTTGCAAGAACAAG
GGCACATGTGTGCAGAAGAAAGCCGAGAGCCAGTGTCTCTGTCCTTCTGGATGGGCTGGCGCCTACTGTG
ATGTGCCCAATGTGTCTTGTGATATCGCCGCCAGTAGACGGGGAGTGCTGGTGGAACATCTGTGTCAGCA
CAGCGGCGTGTGCATCAACGCCGGAAATACCCACTACTGCCAGTGTCCACTGGGCTATACCGGCTCCTAT
TGCGAGGAACAGCTGGACGAGTGTGCAAGTAACCCTTGTCAGCACGGGGCCACCTGTTCTGACTTCATCG
GAGGATACAGATGCGAGTGCGTGCCAGGATATCAGGGCGTGAACTGTGAATACGAAGTTGACGAGTGTCA
GAACCAGCCTTGCCAAAATGGCGGGACATGCATCGACCTCGTGAACCACTTCAAGTGCAGCTGCCCTCCT
GGCACAAGAGGCCTGCTCTGTGAAGAAAACATTGATGACTGTGCCAGAGGACCCCACTGTCTCAATGGCG
GCCAGTGTATGGATCGGATTGGCGGCTACTCCTGTAGATGTCTGCCAGGATTTGCCGGGGAGAGATGCGA
GGGCGACATTAACGAATGTCTCAGTAACCCCTGCAGCAGCGAGGGCAGCCTGGATTGCATCCAGCTGACC
AACGACTACCTGTGCGTGTGCAGATCCGCCTTTACCGGAAGGCACTGCGAAACCTTCGTGGACGTGTGCC
CTCAGATGCCTTGTCTTAATGGCGGAACTTGCGCCGTGGCCAGCAACATGCCTGATGGCTTTATCTGTCG
CTGCCCACCTGGATTTTCCGGCGCTAGATGTCAATCCTCCTGCGGACAAGTGAAGTGCAGAAAGGGCGAG
CAGTGCGTGCACACAGCCAGCGGACCAAGATGCTTCTGCCCATCTCCTAGAGATTGCGAGAGCGGCTGTG
CTTCTAGTCCCTGTCAACACGGCGGAAGCTGTCACCCTCAGAGACAGCCACCTTACTACAGCTGTCAGTG
CGCCCCACCTTTTAGCGGCTCCAGATGCGAACTGTACACAGCCCCTCCAAGCACACCTCCTGCCACATGT
CTGTCCCAGTATTGCGCCGACAAGGCAAGAGATGGCGTGTGCGACGAGGCCTGTAATTCTCACGCATGTC
AATGGGATGGCGGCGACTGCAGCCTGACCATGGAAAATCCTTGGGCCAACTGCAGCTCCCCTCTGCCTTG
CTGGGACTACATCAACAACCAGTGCGACGAACTGTGCAACACCGTGGAATGCCTGTTCGACAATTTCGAG
TGCCAGGGCAACTCCAAGACCTGCAAATACGACAAGTACTGCGCCGATCACTTCAAGGACAACCACTGCG
ATCAGGGCTGTAACAGCGAGGAATGTGGCTGGGATGGACTGGATTGTGCTGCCGACCAGCCTGAAAATCT
GGCCGAGGGAACACTCGTGATCGTGGTGCTGATGCCTCCTGAACAGCTGCTCCAGGACGCCAGATCTTTT
CTGAGAGCACTGGGCACCCTGCTGCACACCAACCTGAGAATCAAGAGAGACTCCCAGGGCGAGCTGATGG
TGTACCCCTACTATGGCGAGAAGTCCGCCGCCATGAAGAAACAGCGGATGACCAGAAGATCTCTGCCCGG
CGAGCAAGAGCAAGAGGTGGCCGGAAGCAAGGTGTTCCTGGAAATCGACAACCGGCAGTGTGTCCAGGAC
TCCGACCACTGCTTCAAGAACACTGATGCCGCTGCCGCTCTGCTGGCCTCTCATGCTATTCAGGGCACAC
TGAGCTACCCTCTGGTGTCTGTGGTGTCCGAGAGCCTGACACCTGAGAGAACCCAA
